>Addgene plasmid #198151 | p4118 | addgene full sequence | sequence record 388048 | Addgene NGS Result
CTACTTACTCTAGCTTCCCGGCAACAATTAATAGACTGGATGGAGGCGGATAAAGTTGCAGGACCACTTC
TGCGCTCGGCCCTTCCGGCTGGCTGGTTTATTGCTGATAAATCTGGAGCCGGTGAGCGTGGGTCTCGCGG
TATCATTGCAGCACTGGGGCCAGATGGTAAGCCCTCCCGTATCGTAGTTATCTACACGACGGGGAGTCAG
GCAACTATGGATGAACGAAATAGACAGATCGCTGAGATAGGTGCCTCACTGATTAAGCATTGGTAACTGT
CAGACCAAGTTTACTCATATATACTTTAGATTGATTTAAAACTTCATTTTTAATTTAAAAGGATCTAGGT
GAAGATCCTTTTTGATAATCTCATGACCAAAATCCCTTAACGTGAGTTTTCGTTCCACTGAGCGTCAGAT
CTCTGTTCGGGGGTTCACTGACGCTGCGTGACTACGATGGTCAGGTTGCGGAGGCTATGGCCCTGGTACG
AGCGCTGAACAAAATGACGAAAGCAGGTATGCCTGAAAGCGTGCGTATTGCCTGAAAACACAACCCGCTA
CGGGGGAGACTTACCCGAAATCTGATTTATTCAACAAAGCCACTTTCAGTATGGATTTGGGTGTTACGGG
GGGGGGTTGGTGCTTAAAATCGCGCTGAGGATTTCTGATGGTGTTAAGCGGGCGGTTTTGAGATGTAAAC
TCGCCCGTTTAACATAATGGATCTTGCGCGCACCGCCCGAACACCACTCGCCACAAAAAACCGCCGGAAC
GTCCAAAAGTACGGGTTTTGCTGCCCGCAAACGGGCTGTTCTGGTGTTGCTAGTTTGTTATCAGAATCGC
AGATCCGGCTTCAGCCGGTTTGCCGGCTGAAAGCGCTATTTCTTCCAGAATTGCCATGATTTTTTCCCCA
CGGGAGGCGTCACTGGCTCCCGTGTTGTCGGCAGCTTTGATTCGATAAGCAGCATCGCCTGTTTCAGGCT
GTCTATGTGTGACTGTTGAGCTGTAACAAGTTGTCTCAGGTGTTCAATTTCATGTTCTAGTTGCTTTGTT
TTACTGGTTTCACCTGTTCTATTAGGTGTTACATGCTGTTCATCTGTTACATTGTCGATCTGTTCATGGT
GAACAGCTTTGAATGCACCAAAAACTCGTAAAAGCTCTGATGTATCTATCTTTTTTACACCGTTTTCATC
TGTGCATATGGACAGTTTTCCCTTTGATATGTAACGGTGAACAGTTGTTCTACTTTTGTTTGTTAGTCTT
GATGCTTCACTGATAGATACAAGAGCCATAAGAACCTCAGATCCTTCCGTATTTAGCCAGTATGTTCTCT
AGTGTGGTTCGTTGTTTTTGCGTGAGCCATGAGAACGAACCATTGAGATCATACTTACTTTGCATGTCAC
TCAAAAATTTTGCCTCAAAACTGGTGAGCTGAATTTTTGCAGTTAAAGCATCGTGTAGTGTTTTTCTTAG
TCCGTTATGTAGGTAGGAATCTGATGTAATGGTTGTTGGTATTTTGTCACCATTCATTTTTATCTGGTTG
TTCTCAAGTTCGGTTACGAGATCCATTTGTCTATCTAGTTCAACTTGGAAAATCAACGTATCAGTCGGGC
GGCCTCGCTTATCAACCACCAATTTCATATTGCTGTAAGTGTTTAAATCTTTACTTATTGGTTTCAAAAC
CCATTGGTTAAGCCTTTTAAACTCATGGTAGTTATTTTCAAGCATTAACATGAACTTAAATTCATCAAGG
CTAATCTCTATATTTGCCTTGTGAGTTTTCTTTTGTGTTAGTTCTTTTAATAACCACTCATAAATCCTCA
TAGAGTATTTGTTTTCAAAAGACTTAACATGTTCCAGATTATATTTTATGAATTTTTTTAACTGGAAAAG
ATAAGGCAATATCTCTTCACTAAAAACTAATTCTAATTTTTCGCTTGAGAACTTGGCATAGTTTGTCCAC
TGGAAAATCTCAAAGCCTTTAACCAAAGGATTCCTGATTTCCACAGTTCTCGTCATCAGCTCTCTGGTTG
CTTTAGCTAATACACCATAAGCATTTTCCCTACTGATGTTCATCATCTGAGCGTATTGGTTATAAGTGAA
CGATACCGTCCGTTCTTTCCTTGTAGGGTTTTCAATCGTGGGGTTGAGTAGTGCCACACAGCATAAAATT
AGCTTGGTTTCATGCTCCGTTAAGTCATAGCGACTAATCGCTAGTTCATTTGCTTTGAAAACAACTAATT
CAGACATACATCTCAATTGGTCTAGGTGATTTTAATCACTATACCAATTGAGATGGGCTAGTCAATGATA
ATTACTAGTCCTTTTCCTTTGAGTTGTGGGTATCTGTAAATTCTGCTAGACCTTTGCTGGAAAACTTGTA
AATTCTGCTAGACCCTCTGTAAATTCCGCTAGACCTTTGTGTGTTTTTTTTGTTTATATTCAAGTGGTTA
TAATTTATAGAATAAAGAAAGAATAAAAAAAGATAAAAAGAATAGATCCCAGCCCTGTGTATAACTCACT
ACTTTAGTCAGTTCCGCAGTATTACAAAAGGATGTCGCAAACGCTGTTTGCTCCTCTACAAAACAGACCT
TAAAACCCTAAAGGCTTAAGTAGCACCCTCGCAAGCTCGGGCAAATCGCTGAATATTCCTTTTGTCTCCG
ACCATCAGGCACCTGAGTCGCTGTCTTTTTCGTGACATTCAGTTCGCTGCGCTCACGGCTCTGGCAGTGA
ATGGGGGTAAATGGCACTACAGGCGCCTTTTATGGATTCATGCAAGGAAACTACCCATAATACAAGAAAA
GCCCGTCACGGGCTTCTCAGGGCGTTTTATGGCGGGTCTGCGGAGTGGTGAATCCGTTAGCGAGGTGCCG
CCGGCTTCCATTCAGGTCGAGGTGGCCCGGCTCCATGCACCGCGACGCAACGCGGGGAGGCAGACAAGGT
ATAGGGCGGCGCCTACAATCCATGCCAACCCGTTCCATGTGCTCGCCGAGGCGGCATAAATCGCCGTGAC
GATCAGCGGTCCAATGATCGAAGTTAGGCTGGTAAGAGCCGCGAGCGATCCTTGAAGCTGTCCCTGATGG
TCGTCATCTACCTGCCTGGACAGCATGGCCTGCAACGCGGGCATCCCGATGCCGCCGGAAGCGAGAAGAA
TCATAATGGGGAAGGCCATCCAGCCTCGCGTCGCGAACGCCAGCAAGACGTAGCCCAGCGCGTCGGCCGC
CATGCCGGCGATAATGGCCTGCTTCTCGCCGAAACGTTTGGTGGCGGGACCAGTGACGAAGGCTTGAGCG
AGGGCGTGCAAGATTCCGAATACCGCAAGCGACAGGCCGATCATCGTCGCGCTCCAGCGAAAGCGGTCCT
CGCCGAAAATGACCCAGAGCGCTGCCGGCACCCTGTCCTACGAGTTGCATGATAAAGAAGACAGTCATAA
GTGCGGCGACGATAGTCATGCCCCGCGCCCACCGGAAGGAGCTGACTGGGTTGAAGGCTCTCAAGGGCAT
CGGCATTCGCCATTCAGGCTGCCTCCTACCAAGACGACTTCAAATCCGACCCGTAGAGATCTCACATGTT
CTTTCCTGCGTTATCCCCTGATTCTGTGGATAACCGTATTACCGCCTTTGAGTGAGCTGATACCGCTCGC
CGCAGCCGAACGACCGAGCGCAGCGAGTCAGTGAGCGAGGAAGCGGAAGAGCGCCCAATACGCAAACCGC
CTCTCCCCGCGCGTTGGCCGATTCATTAATGCAGCTGGCACGACAGGTTTCCCGACTGGAAAGCGGGCAG
TGAGCGCAACGCAATTAATGTGAGTTAGCTCACTCATTAGGCACCCCAGGCTTTACACTTTATGCTTCCG
GCTCGTATGTTGTGTGGAATTGTGAGCGGATAACAATTTCACACAGGAAACAGCTATGACCATGATTACG
CCAAGCGCGCAATTAACCCTCACTAAAGGGAACAAAAGCTGGAGCTCCACCGCGGTGGCGGCCGCTCTAG
ATTAAGCGTAGTCTGGGACGTCGTATGGGTAACCGGAAATCTCCAGAGTAGACAGCCAGCGCGCGATCCC
GCTGCCGATCAGGTCCGGGTTGTCTTCTTGCAGCAGATTCAGACCCGGGCCGATGTCCACAGCCTTGCAG
TTAGGCAGGCTTTTGGCCAGGCGAGCGGCTTCGGCCGGTGGGATCAGAACGCCTGGGGTGCCCCAGAACA
GCAGCTTCGGGACAGGGGACTGGTGCAGCCAGTCCATGTATTCTTCGACCAGCGCGACGATGTTCGCTGG
CTCACCGGCGATTGGCAGCTCGTTTGGGAAGCGCCACAGTGGCTCGCGGTCAACAGGATTCAGGAACGGC
TCGCGGTAATGGTCCATCTCGACTTCAGTCAGCGGGCGGACGACACCCATCGGCAGCGTACCCTCGATAA
AAACGTTCTGATCGATGATCAGCTTGCGGCCGACGTCGGTGGTGCGGAAGGCCTGGAAGGTCTCGCGGGC
AAATTCTGGCCATTCGTCCCAGGTCGGGATAGGGCGGATGAACTCCATAAATGCAATACCTTTGACGCGC
TCTGGATTGCGCTTGGCCCAGTGGAAACCCAGAGCGGAGCCCCAGTCGTGAATGACCAGGACGACCTCTT
CCAGACCCAGGGCTTCGATGAAGGCATCCATGAAGCGGACGTGGTCGTCGAAGAAATAACCCAGGTCTGG
TTTGTCGGATTTGCCCATACCGATCAGGTCTGGAGCAATGCAGCGATGGGTCGGTGCAACATGCGGGATG
ATGTTGCGCCACACGTAGGAGGAGGTCGGGTTACCGTGCAGGAACAGCACAGGGGTGCCATCGCGCGGAC
CAACATCGACGTAGTGCATGCGCTCGCCCAGGACTTCCACATAATGGGGGTCGAATGGAAAGCCAGTACC
GATTTCGGATCCCGCCGCCGCTTCGCCCGCGCCCGCCGCAGACGCCGCAGAGCCTGGTTCTCCCCGAGAT
GTATGATCAGAACTGTCCATTAATGCAGGTGTAGTAGCAGATTGACAGAGCGCTGCCATTTGTTCCGCCA
ATAACACACTGGGATCGGCATGAAGTTCATCAACAGAATTTTCCTGATCGTCGCCAGAGGGGCGGGCAAG
GCAATAATCCAGTACCGCACCTATCGCCGTCAGGCTAACGGAGGTAATTACACTCCCCATGTCCAAAGAG
GCCGCAATATTTTCAGCCGCGGGCAGTGGAAACTGTAGGGGTAAAACCAACATAGAAATAGCGATTCCTG
AACGTATTAATAAAGAAAGACAATTAGCAAGGGTGTTAGCGCAGTTAAGACTTGCCCCACATTTTAAGGC
CAGCGCACTGACCACAAGAGCAACGCTATCACTGGCGGTTTGTAATGGCTCCTTTTGCTGACATATCGAT
TGATAATTATGATACGCACAGCAAGCATCCCCAATAGCAATCACGAGCGCCGCCCCCGCAAGAATAGCAA
TGGGTAATCCTGCCCCGCCAGAAATTACCGCTGCAGCAACCGATAACCCAAACACGACTGTCGCACCCAG
CGCACGAATAGTGTATTGCATAAAATGTATCGCATAATCCCTCTGCTGCCTTATTTGTTCAGGCGTAAGC
AGCACAGGGGCTGCGGGGGTGCCAGGCGCTGGAATTTCAGGGGGAGGAAACGATACCTCCTTCGCTTGTA
TATCGGAAGGAGGACTATTACCATCGACTATATTACTTGCCGCTGACGGAATATGAATTTTCATATTTCG
TTCTGTTATTTAAGCAATAAGAGTATCAACCATTATTTGCGCATTCTGGCGAATCTCACTCCATGAGGCA
TCCGCATAACTCATCTTGATTGCGGTTTGAAAAGCCTCTCTCGCCAACCCGGGTTCCCCCATCATTTTGA
GACAGACGCCCGTTTGGTAAACCGGTTCTGGATGGCTGGCATCCAGCATCAAGGCATGTCCATAGAAATT
AATGGCCGTCGTGTATTCTTTAAGCATCATCCAGGTGCCAGCCAATGCAATATGGGCACGCCAACTCCAT
GGCTGGGCCATCACCAGCCAACTAAAATCGATTACGGCGCGCGAATAATCCCCCTCCTGCCATGAGGCGT
AACCACTGGCATAAACGGTTTCCGGATCAACGGATAATAGCTGTTTCAGAATGTCTTCGGGTATTTTATT
TTTCTGATCTTCTTTCATCATCATACCTATTGAATTCACGATAAGATAATTAACGTGCTAACTAAGAGCC
TATCCCATTAGGGCTATTTTACTTGCCATTTTGAACCTGGGCAGTGCTCGCCAAAACGCGTTAGCGTTTT
GAACGCCGCTAGCGGCGGCCCGAAGGGCGAGCGTAGCGAGTCAAACCTCACGTACTACGTGTACGCTGCG
GTTTTTGCGCGCTATCCGTGTCCAAACTGGCTGCGCCAATTAACGCCTGGTGGGATAGGCTCTAAGATAT
TTTTACTTTACTCTTGCTCACTCACTACAAGTGCGCTGTTATGGTAACGATAATAAATAATGTTGATGAT
ATTTTCGGCCTGCTCGATCGCTTCAAGCAATAAGGTGTTTTGCTGATATTGCTGCGGATCCTGTAACTTG
CCGTTGTTCTCTTCTAAGCTTATCGATACCGTCGACCTCGAGGGGGGGCCCGGTACCCAATTCGCCCTAT
AGTGAGTCGTATTACGCGCGCTCACTGGCCGTCGTTTTACAACGTCGTGACTGGGAAAACCCTGGCGTTA
CCCAACTTAATCGCCTTGCAGCACATCCCCCTTTCGCCAGCTGGCGTAATAGCGAAGAGGCCCGCACCGA
TCGCCCTTCCCAACAGTTGCGCAGCCTGAATGGCGAATGGG
[124 nt withheld, positions 6832-6955]
C
[91 nt withheld, positions 6957-7047]
A
[49 nt withheld, positions 7049-7097]
CCTTTGACGTTGGAGTCCACGTTCTTT
[37 nt withheld, positions 7125-7161]
ACCCTATCTCGGTCTATTCTTTTGATTTATAAGGGATTTTGCCGATTTCGGCCTATTGGTTAAAAAATGA
GCTGATTTAACAAAAATTTAACGCGAATTTTAACAAAATATTAACGCTTACAATTTAGGTGGCACTTTTC
GGGGAAATGTGCGCGGAACCCCTATTTGTTTATTTTTCTAAATACATTCAAATATGTATCCGCTCATGAG
ACAATAACCCTGATAAATGCTTCAATAATATTGAAAAAGGAAGAGTATGAGTATTCAACATTTCCGTGTC
GCCCTTATTCCCTTTTTTGCGGCATTTTGCCTTCCTGTTTTTGCTCACCCAGAAACGCTGGTGAAAGTAA
AAGATGCTGAAGATCAGTTGGGTGCACGAGTGGGTTACATCGAACTGGATCTCAACAGCGGTAAGATCCT
TGAGAGTTTTCGCCCCGAAGAACGTTTTCCAATGATGAGCACTTTTAAAGTTCTGCTATGTGGCGCGGTA
TTATCCCGTATTGACGCCGGGCAAGAGCAACTCGGTCGCCGCATACACTATTCTCAGAATGACTTGGTTG
AGTACTCACCAGTCACAGAAAAGCATCTTACGGATGGCATGACAGTAAGAGAATTATGCAGTGCTGCCAT
AACCATGAGTGATAACACTGCGGCCAACTTACTTCTGACAACGATCGGAGGACCGAAGGAGCTAACCGCT
TTTTTGCACAACATGGGGGATCATGTAACTCGCCTTGATCGCTGGGAACCGGAGCTGAATGAAGCCATAC
CAAACGACGAGCGTGACACCACGATGCCTGTAGCAATGGCAACAACGTTGCGCAAACTATTAACTGGCGA
A
Features (pLannotate 1.2.2; 19 found; start..end, strand, type, name):
    414..542     +  CDS            TRA2_ECOLX (fragment): Protein predicted: Swiss-Prot protein existence level 4. Required for transposition of transposon Tn903. From Escherichia coli.
   1297..2247    -  CDS            Rep101: RepA protein needed for replication with the pSC101 origin; rep101
   2295..2517    -  rep_origin     pSC101 ori: low-copy replication origin that requires the Rep101 protein
   2882..3503    -  CDS            TcR (fragment): tetracycline efflux protein; tet; confers resistance to tetracycline
   3506..3522    -  CDS            lacZα (fragment): LacZα fragment of β-galactosidase; lacZ fragment
   3561..3689    +  rep_origin     RSF ori (fragment): Plasmids containing the RSF 1030 origin of replication can be propagated in E. coli cells that contain additional plasmids with compatible origins.
   3691..3783    +  CDS            lacI (fragment): lac repressor; lacI; The lac repressor binds to the lac operator to inhibit transcription in E. coli. This inhibition can be relieved by adding lactose or isopropyl-β-D-thiogalactopyranoside (IPTG).
   3796..3817    +  protein_bind   CAP binding site: CAP binding activates transcription in the presence of cAMP. E. coli catabolite activator protein
   3832..3862    +  promoter       lac promoter: promoter for the E. coli lac operon
   3870..3886    +  protein_bind   lac operator: The lac repressor binds to the lac operator to inhibit transcription in E. coli. This inhibition can be relieved by adding lactose or isopropyl-β-D-thiogalactopyranoside (IPTG). lac repressor encoded by lacI
   3931..3949    +  promoter       T3 promoter: promoter for bacteriophage T3 RNA polymerase
   3962..3991    +  misc_feature   MCS (fragment): pBluescript multiple cloning site
   4023..4906    -  CDS            HaloTag® (fragment): modified bacterial dehalogenase that forms covalent bonds with chloroalkane derivatives
   6596..6637    +  misc_feature   MCS (fragment): pBluescript multiple cloning site
   6646..6664    -  promoter       T7 promoter: promoter for bacteriophage T7 RNA polymerase
   6672..6827    +  CDS            lacZα (fragment): LacZα fragment of β-galactosidase; lacZ fragment
   6832..7260    +  rep_origin     f1 ori (sequence partly withheld): f1 bacteriophage origin of replication; arrow indicates direction of (+) strand synthesis
   7313..7417    +  promoter       AmpR promoter: bla
   7418..276     +  CDS            AmpR (across the origin): β-lactamase; bla; confers resistance to ampicillin, carbenicillin, and related antibiotics
