[The description below was written by a language model from this plasmid's Addgene catalogue record and pLannotate feature annotations shown in this document.]
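Description:
p4118 is a low-copy bacterial expression plasmid built on the pWSK29 backbone for producing a HaloTag fusion of the Salmonella enterica serovar Typhimurium effector SseF. It replicates from the pSC101 origin, which depends on the plasmid-encoded Rep101 (RepA) protein and keeps copy number low. Selection is by ampicillin through the β-lactamase gene and its own promoter. The backbone also carries an f1 phage origin and a pBluescript-type cloning region with the lac promoter/operator, CAP site, lacZα fragments and flanking T3 and T7 promoters. Short fragments annotated as TcR, lacI, RSF ori and a Tn903 transposition protein appear to be backbone remnants rather than functional units.

According to the catalogue entry, the Gibson-assembled insert is PsseA::sscB sseF::L16::HaloTag::HA. The sseA promoter therefore drives sscB together with sseF, which is joined at its C terminus through an L16 linker to HaloTag and an HA epitope. The feature table annotates only the HaloTag coding sequence, on the minus strand between the two polylinker fragments. The roughly 1.7 kb between HaloTag and the T7-side polylinker is unannotated and presumably holds the promoter, sscB and sseF. The cassette runs opposite to the lac promoter, consistent with expression relying on the Salmonella promoter instead.

HaloTag is a modified dehalogenase that binds chloroalkane ligands covalently, so the fusion can be labelled with fluorescent dyes, while HA allows immunodetection. The associated publication title indicates use in single-molecule analysis of translocated Salmonella effector dynamics in host cell endomembranes.
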