Addgene plasmid #198151: p4118
Purpose: bacterial expression of sseF::HaloTag fusion
Depositing lab: Michael Hensel. Depositing organization: Universitaet Osnabrueck. Publication: Single molecule analyses reveal dynamics of Salmonella translocated effector proteins in host cell endomembranes. Goser V, Sander N, Schulte M, Scharte F, Franzkoch R, Liss V, Psathaki OE, Hensel M. Nat Commun. 2023 Mar 4;14(1):1240. doi: 10.1038/s41467-023-36758-9. PubMed 36870997.
Backbone
  Vector backbone: pWSK29
  Vector type: Bacterial Expression
Growth in bacteria
  Bacterial resistance: Ampicillin, 100 μg/mL
  Growth temperature: 37°C
  Growth strain: NEB Stable
  Copy number: Low Copy
Gene/Insert
  Gene/Insert name: PsseA::sscB sseF::L16::HaloTag::HA
  Species: Salmonella enterica serovar Typhimurium
  Entrez Gene: sseF (a.k.a. STM1404)
  Tag / fusion protein: HaloTag-HA (C terminal on insert)
  Cloning method: Gibson Cloning
Terms and licenses: Academic/Nonprofit Terms; Industry Terms: Not Available to Industry
How to cite: p4118 was a gift from Michael Hensel (Addgene plasmid # 198151 ; http://n2t.net/addgene:198151 ; RRID:Addgene_198151)
